Addgene plasmid #116341: pHAGE-ERBB2-L841V
Purpose: Lentiviral expression of ERBB2 L841V
Depositing lab: Gordon Mills & Kenneth Scott. Depositing organization: Baylor College of Medicine. Publication: Systematic Functional Annotation of Somatic Mutations in Cancer. Ng PK, Li J, Jeong KJ, Shao S, Chen H, Tsang YH, Sengupta S, Wang Z, Bhavana VH, Tran R, Soewito S, Minussi DC, Moreno D, Kong K, Dogruluk T, Lu H, Gao J, Tokheim C, Zhou DC, Johnson AM, Zeng J, Ip CKM, Ju Z, Wester M, Yu S, Li Y, Vellano CP, Schultz N, Karchin R, Ding L, Lu Y, Cheung LWT, Chen K, Shaw KR, Meric-Bernstam F, Scott KL, Yi S, Sahni N, Liang H, Mills GB. Cancer Cell. 2018 Mar 12;33(3):450-462.e10. doi: 10.1016/j.ccell.2018.01.021. PubMed 29533785.
Backbone
  Vector backbone: pHAGE
  Vector type: Lentiviral
Growth in bacteria
  Bacterial resistance: Ampicillin, 100 μg/mL
  Growth temperature: 37°C
  Growth strain: Stbl3
  Copy number: High Copy
Gene/Insert
  Gene/Insert name: ERBB2
  Species: H. sapiens (human)
  Mutation: L841V
  Entrez Gene: ERBB2 (a.k.a. CD340, HER-2, HER-2/neu, HER2, MLN 19, MLN-19, NEU, NGL, TKR1, VSCN2, c-ERB-2, c-ERB2, p185(erbB2))
  Cloning method: Gateway Cloning
Terms and licenses: Academic/Nonprofit Terms; Industry Terms: Not Available to Industry
How to cite: pHAGE-ERBB2-L841V was a gift from Gordon Mills & Kenneth Scott (Addgene plasmid # 116341 ; http://n2t.net/addgene:116341 ; RRID:Addgene_116341)
