[The description below was written by a language model from this plasmid's Addgene catalogue record and pLannotate feature annotations shown in this document.]
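Description:
pHAGE-ERBB2-L841V is a lentiviral expression plasmid of about 12.3 kb, built on the pHAGE backbone and carrying the human ERBB2 (HER2) receptor tyrosine kinase with the L841V point mutation. It is maintained in E. coli through a high-copy ColE1/pUC-type origin and an ampicillin resistance gene (β-lactamase). The record lists a recombination-deficient strain for propagation, which is usual for LTR-containing vectors. The HIV-1-derived transfer region comprises a truncated 5' LTR, the Ψ packaging signal with an adjoining gag fragment, the Rev response element for Rev-dependent nuclear export of the genomic RNA, the cPPT/CTS element, and a ΔU3 self-inactivating 3' LTR. The integrated provirus therefore lacks LTR promoter activity. Packaging functions are not encoded on the plasmid and must be supplied in trans.

Within the provirus, the constitutive human EF-1α promoter drives the ERBB2 open reading frame, which is flanked by attB1 and attB2 sites left by Gateway recombination. Downstream lie short T3 and T7 promoter sequences, an attB4 fragment and a V5 epitope tag. The feature table alone does not show whether the V5 tag is fused in frame to ERBB2, so the tag should not be assumed to be expressed. An EMCV IRES follows and allows translation of puromycin N-acetyltransferase from the same transcript, so transduced cells can be selected with puromycin. A WPRE enhances transcript expression. The construct is intended for stable lentiviral expression of this ERBB2 variant in mammalian cells, and it was deposited in connection with a systematic study of the functional effects of somatic cancer mutations.
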