Features (pLannotate 1.2.2; 30 found; start..end, strand, type, name):
    377..634     +  LTR            5' LTR (truncated): truncated 5' long terminal repeat (LTR) from HIV-1
    681..806     +  misc_feature   HIV-1 Ψ: packaging signal of human immunodeficiency virus type 1
    790..1128    +  CDS            HIV-1 gag (fragment): gag protein from human immunodeficiency virus 1; gag
   1303..1536    +  misc_feature   RRE: The Rev response element (RRE) of HIV-1 allows for Rev-dependent mRNA export from the nucleus to the cytoplasm.
   1913..2013    +  CDS            Rev (fragment): human immunodeficiency virus 1 (HIV-1) Rev protein; rev; enhances nuclear export of unspliced and incompletely spliced viral mRNAs
   2058..2175    +  misc_feature   cPPT/CTS: central polypurine tract and central termination sequence of HIV-1
   2223..3401    +  promoter       EF-1α promoter: strong constitutive promoter for human elongation factor EF-1α
   3422..3442    +  protein_bind   attB1: mutant version of attB; core recombination site for the Gateway® BP reaction BP Clonase™
   3448..7212    +  CDS            ERBB2: ERBB2_HUMAN - Also known as HER2, MLN19, NEU, NGL. Experimental evidence at protein level: Swiss-Prot protein existence level 1. In the nucleus is involved in transcriptional regulation. Associates with the 5'-TCAAATTC-3' sequence in the PTGS2/COX-2 promoter and activates its transcription. Implicated in transcriptional activation of CDKN1A; the function involves STAT3 and SRC. Involved in the transcription of rRNA genes by RNA Pol I and enhances protein synthesis and cell growth. From Homo sapiens (Human).
   7217..7241    -  protein_bind   attB2: mutant version of attB; recombination site for the Gateway® BP reaction BP Clonase™
   7249..7267    +  promoter       T3 promoter: promoter for bacteriophage T3 RNA polymerase
   7293..7311    -  promoter       T7 promoter: promoter for bacteriophage T7 RNA polymerase
   7317..7335    -  protein_bind   attB4 (fragment): mutant version of attB; core recombination site for the Gateway® BP reaction BP Clonase™
   7391..7432    +  CDS            V5 tag: epitope tag from simian virus 5
   7558..8020    +  misc_feature   IRES: internal ribosome entry site (IRES) of the encephalomyocarditis virus (EMCV)
   8034..8631    +  CDS            PuroR (fragment): puromycin N-acetyltransferase; pac from Streptomyces; confers resistance to puromycin
   8647..9235    +  misc_feature   WPRE: woodchuck hepatitis virus posttranscriptional regulatory element
   9243..9308    +  CDS            nef (fragment): NEF_HV1Z2 - Experimental evidence at protein level: Swiss-Prot protein existence level 1. Extracellular Nef protein targets CD4(+) T-lymphocytes for apoptosis by interacting with CXCR4 surface receptors. From Human immunodeficiency virus type 1 group M subtype D (isolate Z2/CDC-Z34) (HIV-1).
   9310..9543    +  LTR            3' LTR (ΔU3): self-inactivating 3' long terminal repeat (LTR) from HIV-1
   9748..9852    +  promoter       AmpR promoter: bla
   9853..10713   +  CDS            AmpR: β-lactamase; bla; confers resistance to ampicillin, carbenicillin, and related antibiotics
  10884..11472   +  rep_origin     ori: high-copy-number ColE1/pMB1/pBR322/pUC origin of replication
  11655..11709   +  CDS            lacI (fragment): lac repressor; lacI; The lac repressor binds to the lac operator to inhibit transcription in E. coli. This inhibition can be relieved by adding lactose or isopropyl-β-D-thiogalactopyranoside (IPTG).
  11715..11808   +  rep_origin     SV40 ori (fragment): SV40 origin of replication
  11833..11870   +  CDS            lacI (fragment): lac repressor; lacI; The lac repressor binds to the lac operator to inhibit transcription in E. coli. This inhibition can be relieved by adding lactose or isopropyl-β-D-thiogalactopyranoside (IPTG).
  11883..11904   +  protein_bind   CAP binding site: CAP binding activates transcription in the presence of cAMP. E. coli catabolite activator protein
  11919..11949   +  promoter       lac promoter: promoter for the E. coli lac operon
  11953..11975   +  protein_bind   lac operator (fragment): The lac repressor binds to the lac operator to inhibit transcription in E. coli. This inhibition can be relieved by adding lactose or isopropyl-β-D-thiogalactopyranoside (IPTG). lac repressor encoded by lacI
  12007..12090   +  polyA_signal   SV40 poly(A) signal (fragment): SV40 polyadenylation signal
  12257..329     +  CDS            nef (fragment) (across the origin): NEF_HV1BR - Experimental evidence at protein level: Swiss-Prot protein existence level 1. Extracellular Nef protein targets CD4(+) T-lymphocytes for apoptosis by interacting with CXCR4 surface receptors (PubMed:14990729). From Human immunodeficiency virus type 1 group M subtype B (isolate BRU/LAI) (HIV-1).
>Addgene plasmid #116341 | pHAGE-ERBB2-L841V | addgene full sequence | sequence record 250612 | Addgene NGS Result
TGGAAGGGCTAATTCACTCCCAAAGAAGACAAGATATCCTTGATCTGTGGATCTACCACACACAAGGCTA
CTTCCCTGATTAGCAGAACTACACACCAGGGCCAGGGGTCAGATATCCACTGACCTTTGGATGGTGCTAC
AAGCTAGTACCAGTTGAGCCAGATAAGGTAGAAGAGGCCAATAAAGGAGAGAACACCAGCTTGTTACACC
CTGTGAGCCTGCATGGGATGGATGACCCGGAGAGAGAAGTGTTAGAGTGGAGGTTTGACAGCCGCCTAGC
ATTTCATCACGTGGCCCGAGAGCTGCATCCGGAGTACTTCAAGAACTGCTGATATCGAGCTTGCTACAAG
GGACTTTCCGCTGGGGACTTTCCAGGGAGGCGTGGCCTGGGCGGGACTGGGGAGTGGCGAGCCCTCAGAT
CCTGCATATAAGCAGCTGCTTTTTGCCTGTACTGGGTCTCTCTGGTTAGACCAGATCTGAGCCTGGGAGC
TCTCTGGCTAACTAGGGAACCCACTGCTTAAGCCTCAATAAAGCTTGCCTTGAGTGCTTCAAGTAGTGTG
TGCCCGTCTGTTGTGTGACTCTGGTAACTAGAGATCCCTCAGACCCTTTTAGTCAGTGTGGAAAATCTCT
AGCAGTGGCGCCCGAACAGGGACTTGAAAGCGAAAGGGAAACCAGAGGAGCTCTCTCGACGCAGGACTCG
GCTTGCTGAAGCGCGCACGGCAAGAGGCGAGGGGCGGCGACTGGTGAGTACGCCAAAAATTTTGACTAGC
GGAGGCTAGAAGGAGAGAGATGGGTGCGAGAGCGTCAGTATTAAGCGGGGGAGAATTAGATCGCGATGGG
AAAAAATTCGGTTAAGGCCAGGGGGAAAGAAAAAATATAAATTAAAACATATAGTATGGGCAAGCAGGGA
GCTAGAACGATTCGCAGTTAATCCTGGCCTGTTAGAAACATCAGAAGGCTGTAGACAAATACTGGGACAG
CTACAACCATCCCTTCAGACAGGATCAGAAGAACTTAGATCATTATATAATACAGTAGCAACCCTCTATT
GTGTGCATCAAAGGATAGAGATAAAAGACACCAAGGAAGCTTTAGACAAGATAGAGGAAGAGCAAAACAA
AAGTAAGACCACCGCACAGCAAGCGGCCGGCCGCTGATCTTCAGACCTGGAGGAGGAGATATGAGGGACA
ATTGGAGAAGTGAATTATATAAATATAAAGTAGTAAAAATTGAACCATTAGGAGTAGCACCCACCAAGGC
AAAGAGAAGAGTGGTGCAGAGAGAAAAAAGAGCAGTGGGAATAGGAGCTTTGTTCCTTGGGTTCTTGGGA
GCAGCAGGAAGCACTATGGGCGCAGCGTCAATGACGCTGACGGTACAGGCCAGACAATTATTGTCTGGTA
TAGTGCAGCAGCAGAACAATTTGCTGAGGGCTATTGAGGCGCAACAGCATCTGTTGCAACTCACAGTCTG
GGGCATCAAGCAGCTCCAGGCAAGAATCCTGGCTGTGGAAAGATACCTAAAGGATCAACAGCTCCTGGGG
ATTTGGGGTTGCTCTGGAAAACTCATTTGCACCACTGCTGTGCCTTGGAATGCTAGTTGGAGTAATAAAT
CTCTGGAACAGATTTGGAATCACACGACCTGGATGGAGTGGGACAGAGAAATTAACAATTACACAAGCTT
AATACACTCCTTAATTGAAGAATCGCAAAACCAGCAAGAAAAGAATGAACAAGAATTATTGGAATTAGAT
AAATGGGCAAGTTTGTGGAATTGGTTTAACATAACAAATTGGCTGTGGTATATAAAATTATTCATAATGA
TAGTAGGAGGCTTGGTAGGTTTAAGAATAGTTTTTGCTGTACTTTCTATAGTGAATAGAGTTAGGCAGGG
ATATTCACCATTATCGTTTCAGACCCACCTCCCAACCCCGAGGGGACCCGACAGGCCCGAAGGAATAGAA
GAAGAAGGTGGAGAGAGAGACAGAGACAGATCCATTCGATTAGTGAACGGATCTCGACGGTATCGCCGAA
TTCACAAATGGCAGTATTCATCCACAATTTTAAAAGAAAAGGGGGGATTGGGGGGTACAGTGCAGGGGAA
AGAATAGTAGACATAATAGCAACAGACATACAAACTAAAGAATTACAAAAACAAATTACAAAAATTCAAA
ATTTTCGGGTTTATTACAGGGACAGCAGAGATCCAGTTTGGACTAGTCGTGAGGCTCCGGTGCCCGTCAG
TGGGCAGAGCGCACATCGCCCACAGTCCCCGAGAAGTTGGGGGGAGGGGTCGGCAATTGAACCGGTGCCT
AGAGAAGGTGGCGCGGGGTAAACTGGGAAAGTGATGTCGTGTACTGGCTCCGCCTTTTTCCCGAGGGTGG
GGGAGAACCGTATATAAGTGCAGTAGTCGCCGTGAACGTTCTTTTTCGCAACGGGTTTGCCGCCAGAACA
CAGGTAAGTGCCGTGTGTGGTTCCCGCGGGCCTGGCCTCTTTACGGGTTATGGCCCTTGCGTGCCTTGAA
TTACTTCCACCTGGCTGCAGTACGTGATTCTTGATCCCGAGCTTCGGGTTGGAAGTGGGTGGGAGAGTTC
GAGGCCTTGCGCTTAAGGAGCCCCTTCGCCTCGTGCTTGAGTTGAGGCCTGGCCTGGGCGCTGGGGCCGC
CGCGTGCGAATCTGGTGGCACCTTCGCGCCTGTCTCGCTGCTTTCGATAAGTCTCTAGCCATTTAAAATT
TTTGATGACCTGCTGCGACGCTTTTTTTCTGGCAAGATAGTCTTGTAAATGCGGGCCAAGATCTGCACAC
TGGTATTTCGGTTTTTGGGGCCGCGGGCGGCGACGGGGCCCGTGCGTCCCAGCGCACATGTTCGGCGAGG
CGGGGCCTGCGAGCGCGGCCACCGAGAATCGGACGGGGGTAGTCTCAAGCTGGCCGGCCTGCTCTGGTGC
CTGGCCTCGCGCCGCCGTGTATCGCCCCGCCCTGGGCGGCAAGGCTGGCCCGGTCGGCACCAGTTGCGTG
AGCGGAAAGATGGCCGCTTCCCGGCCCTGCTGCAGGGAGCTCAAAATGGAGGACGCGGCGCTCGGGAGAG
CGGGCGGGTGAGTCACCCACACAAAGGAAAAGGGCCTTTCCGTCCTCAGCCGTCGCTTCATGTGACTCCA
CGGAGTACCGGGCGCCGTCCAGGCACCTCGATTAGTTCTCGAGCTTTTGGAGTACGTCGTCTTTAGGTTG
GGGGGAGGGGTTTTATGCGATGGAGTTTCCCCACACTGAGTGGGTGGAGACTGAAGTTAGGCCAGCTTGG
CACTTGATGTAATTCTCCTTGGAATTTGCCCTTTTTGAGTTTGGATCTTGGTTCATTCTCAAGCCTCAGA
CAGTGGTTCAAAGTTTTTTTCTTCCATTTCAGGTGTCGTGAAGCGGCCCTGCAGATATCAACAAGTTTGT
ACAAAAAAGCAGGCACCATGGAGCTGGCGGCCTTGTGCCGCTGGGGGCTCCTCCTCGCCCTCTTGCCCCC
CGGAGCCGCGAGCACCCAAGTGTGCACCGGCACAGACATGAAGCTGCGGCTCCCTGCCAGTCCCGAGACC
CACCTGGACATGCTCCGCCACCTCTACCAGGGCTGCCAGGTGGTGCAGGGAAACCTGGAACTCACCTACC
TGCCCACCAATGCCAGCCTGTCCTTCCTGCAGGATATCCAGGAGGTGCAGGGCTACGTGCTCATCGCTCA
CAACCAAGTGAGGCAGGTCCCACTGCAGAGGCTGCGGATTGTGCGAGGCACCCAGCTCTTTGAGGACAAC
TATGCCCTGGCCGTGCTAGACAATGGAGACCCGCTGAACAATACCACCCCTGTCACAGGGGCCTCCCCAG
GAGGCCTGCGGGAGCTGCAGCTTCGAAGCCTCACAGAGATCTTGAAAGGAGGGGTCTTGATCCAGCGGAA
CCCCCAGCTCTGCTACCAGGACACGATTTTGTGGAAGGACATCTTCCACAAGAACAACCAGCTGGCTCTC
ACACTGATAGACACCAACCGCTCTCGGGCCTGCCACCCCTGTTCTCCGATGTGTAAGGGCTCCCGCTGCT
GGGGAGAGAGTTCTGAGGATTGTCAGAGCCTGACGCGCACTGTCTGTGCCGGTGGCTGTGCCCGCTGCAA
GGGGCCACTGCCCACTGACTGCTGCCATGAGCAGTGTGCTGCCGGCTGCACGGGCCCCAAGCACTCTGAC
TGCCTGGCCTGCCTCCACTTCAACCACAGTGGCATCTGTGAGCTGCACTGCCCAGCCCTGGTCACCTACA
ACACAGACACGTTTGAGTCCATGCCCAATCCCGAGGGCCGGTATACATTCGGCGCCAGCTGTGTGACTGC
CTGTCCCTACAACTACCTTTCTACGGACGTGGGATCCTGCACCCTCGTCTGCCCCCTGCACAACCAAGAG
GTGACAGCAGAGGATGGAACACAGCGGTGTGAGAAGTGCAGCAAGCCCTGTGCCCGAGTGTGCTATGGTC
TGGGCATGGAGCACTTGCGAGAGGTGAGGGCAGTTACCAGTGCCAATATCCAGGAGTTTGCTGGCTGCAA
GAAGATCTTTGGGAGCCTGGCATTTCTGCCGGAGAGCTTTGATGGGGACCCAGCCTCCAACACTGCCCCG
CTCCAGCCAGAGCAGCTCCAAGTGTTTGAGACTCTGGAAGAGATCACAGGTTACCTATACATCTCAGCAT
GGCCGGACAGCCTGCCTGACCTCAGCGTCTTCCAGAACCTGCAAGTAATCCGGGGACGAATTCTGCACAA
TGGCGCCTACTCGCTGACCCTGCAAGGGCTGGGCATCAGCTGGCTGGGGCTGCGCTCACTGAGGGAACTG
GGCAGTGGACTGGCCCTCATCCACCATAACACCCACCTCTGCTTCGTGCACACGGTGCCCTGGGACCAGC
TCTTTCGGAACCCGCACCAAGCTCTGCTCCACACTGCCAACCGGCCAGAGGACGAGTGTGTGGGCGAGGG
CCTGGCCTGCCACCAGCTGTGCGCCCGAGGGCACTGCTGGGGTCCAGGGCCCACCCAGTGTGTCAACTGC
AGCCAGTTCCTTCGGGGCCAGGAGTGCGTGGAGGAATGCCGAGTACTGCAGGGGCTCCCCAGGGAGTATG
TGAATGCCAGGCACTGTTTGCCGTGCCACCCTGAGTGTCAGCCCCAGAATGGCTCAGTGACCTGTTTTGG
ACCGGAGGCTGACCAGTGTGTGGCCTGTGCCCACTATAAGGACCCTCCCTTCTGCGTGGCCCGCTGCCCC
AGCGGTGTGAAACCTGACCTCTCCTACATGCCCATCTGGAAGTTTCCAGATGAGGAGGGCGCATGCCAGC
CTTGCCCCATCAACTGCACCCACTCCTGTGTGGACCTGGATGACAAGGGCTGCCCCGCCGAGCAGAGAGC
CAGCCCTCTGACGTCCATCATCTCTGCGGTGGTTGGCATTCTGCTGGTCGTGGTCTTGGGGGTGGTCTTT
GGGATCCTCATCAAGCGACGGCAGCAGAAGATCCGGAAGTACACGATGCGGAGACTGCTGCAGGAAACGG
AGCTGGTGGAGCCGCTGACACCTAGCGGAGCGATGCCCAACCAGGCGCAGATGCGGATCCTGAAAGAGAC
GGAGCTGAGGAAGGTGAAGGTGCTTGGATCTGGCGCTTTTGGCACAGTCTACAAGGGCATCTGGATCCCT
GATGGGGAGAATGTGAAAATTCCAGTGGCCATCAAAGTGTTGAGGGAAAACACATCCCCCAAAGCCAACA
AAGAAATCTTAGACGAAGCATACGTGATGGCTGGTGTGGGCTCCCCATATGTCTCCCGCCTTCTGGGCAT
CTGCCTGACATCCACGGTGCAGCTGGTGACACAGCTTATGCCCTATGGCTGCCTCTTAGACCATGTCCGG
GAAAACCGCGGACGCCTGGGCTCCCAGGACCTGCTGAACTGGTGTATGCAGATTGCCAAGGGGATGAGCT
ACCTGGAGGATGTGCGGGTCGTACACAGGGACTTGGCCGCTCGGAACGTGCTGGTCAAGAGTCCCAACCA
TGTCAAAATTACAGACTTCGGGCTGGCTCGGCTGCTGGACATTGACGAGACAGAGTACCATGCAGATGGG
GGCAAGGTGCCCATCAAGTGGATGGCGCTGGAGTCCATTCTCCGCCGGCGGTTCACCCACCAGAGTGATG
TGTGGAGTTATGGTGTGACTGTGTGGGAGCTGATGACTTTTGGGGCCAAACCTTACGATGGGATCCCAGC
CCGGGAGATCCCTGACCTGCTGGAAAAGGGGGAGCGGCTGCCCCAGCCCCCCATCTGCACCATTGATGTC
TACATGATCATGGTCAAATGTTGGATGATTGACTCTGAATGTCGGCCAAGATTCCGGGAGTTGGTGTCTG
AATTCTCCCGCATGGCCAGGGACCCCCAGCGCTTTGTGGTCATCCAGAATGAGGACTTGGGCCCAGCCAG
TCCCTTGGACAGCACCTTCTACCGCTCACTGCTGGAGGACGATGACATGGGGGACCTGGTGGATGCTGAG
GAGTATCTGGTACCCCAGCAGGGCTTCTTCTGTCCAGACCCTGCCCCGGGCGCTGGGGGCATGGTCCACC
ACAGGCACCGCAGCTCATCTACCAGGAGTGGCGGTGGGGACCTGACACTAGGGCTGGAGCCCTCTGAAGA
GGAGGCCCCCAGGTCTCCACTGGCACCCTCCGAAGGGGCTGGCTCCGATGTATTTGATGGTGACCTGGGA
ATGGGGGCAGCCAAGGGGCTGCAAAGCCTCCCCACACATGACCCCAGCCCTCTACAGCGGTACAGTGAGG
ACCCCACAGTACCCCTGCCCTCTGAGACTGATGGCTACGTTGCCCCCCTGACCTGCAGCCCCCAGCCTGA
ATATGTGAACCAGCCAGATGTTCGGCCCCAGCCCCCTTCGCCCCGAGAGGGCCCTCTGCCTGCTGCCCGA
CCTGCTGGTGCCACTCTGGAAAGGCCCAAGACTCTCTCCCCAGGGAAGAATGGGGTCGTCAAAGACGTTT
TTGCCTTTGGGGGTGCCGTGGAGAACCCCGAGTACTTGACACCCCAGGGAGGAGCTGCCCCTCAGCCCCA
CCCTCCTCCTGCCTTCAGCCCAGCCTTCGACAACCTCTATTACTGGGACCAGGACCCACCAGAGCGGGGG
GCTCCACCCAGCACCTTCAAAGGGACACCTACGGCAGAGAACCCAGAGTACCTGGGTCTGGACGTGCCAG
TGTAGAACCCAGCTTTCTTGTACAAAGTGGTGATATCCAATTAACCCTCACTAAAGGAAGATGATAGTTA
AGTGTAAGTTACCCTATAGTGAGTCGTATTACCACCCAACTTTTCTATACAAAGTGGTTGATATCCAGCA
CAGTGGCGGCCGCTCGAGTCTAGAGGGCCCGCGGTTCGAAGGTAAGCCTATCCCTAACCCTCTCCTCGGT
CTCGATTCTACGCGTACCGGTTAGTAATGAGATCCCTCCCCCCCCCCTAACGTTACTGGCCGAAGCCGCT
TGGAATAAGGCCGGTGTGCGTTTGTCTATATGTTATTTTCCACCATATTGCCGTCTTTTGGCAATGTGAG
GGCCCGGAAACCTGGCCCTGTCTTCTTGACGAGCATTCCTAGGGGTCTTTCCCCTCTCGCCAAAGGAATG
CAAGGTCTGTTGAATGTCGTGAAGGAAGCAGTTCCTCTGGAAGCTTCTTGAAGACAAACAACGTCTGTAG
CGACCCTTTGCAGGCAGCGGAACCCCCCACCTGGCGACAGGTGCCTCTGCGGCCAAAAGCCACGTGTATA
AGATACACCTGCAAAGGCGGCACAACCCCAGTGCCACGTTGTGAGTTGGATAGTTGTGGAAAGAGTCAAA
TGGCTCTCCTCAAGCGTATTCAACAAGGGGCTGAAGGATGCCCAGAAGGTACCCCATTGTATGGGATCTG
ATCTGGGGCCTCGGTGCACATGCTTTACATGTGTTTAGTCGAGGTTAAAAAAACGTCTAGGCCCCCCGAA
CCACGGGGACGTGGTTTTCCTTTGAAAAACACGATGATAATATGGCCACACATATGACCGAGTACAAGCC
CACGGTGCGCCTCGCCACCCGCGACGACGTCCCCAGGGCCGTACGCACCCTCGCCGCCGCGTTCGCCGAC
TACCCCGCCACGCGCCACACCGTCGATCCGGACCGCCACATCGAGCGGGTCACCGAGCTGCAAGAACTCT
TCCTCACGCGCGTCGGGCTCGACATCGGCAAGGTGTGGGTCGCGGACGACGGCGCCGCGGTGGCGGTCTG
GACCACGCCGGAGAGCGTCGAAGCGGGGGCGGTGTTCGCCGAGATCGGCCCGCGCATGGCCGAGTTGAGC
GGTTCCCGGCTGGCCGCGCAGCAACAGATGGAAGGCCTCCTGGCGCCGCACCGGCCCAAGGAGCCCGCGT
GGTTCCTGGCCACCGTCGGCGTCTCGCCCGACCACCAGGGCAAGGGTCTGGGCAGCGCCGTCGTGCTCCC
CGGAGTGGAGGCGGCCGAGCGCGCCGGGGTGCCCGCCTTCCTGGAGACCTCCGCGCCCCGCAACCTCCCC
TTCTACGAGCGGCTCGGCTTCACCGTCACCGCCGACGTCGAGGTGCCCGAAGGACCGCGCACCTGGTGCA
TGACCCGCAAGCCCGGTGCCTAAATCGATAGATCCTAATCAACCTCTGGATTACAAAATTTGTGAAAGAT
TGACTGGTATTCTTAACTATGTTGCTCCTTTTACGCTATGTGGATACGCTGCTTTAATGCCTTTGTATCA
TGCTATTGCTTCCCGTATGGCTTTCATTTTCTCCTCCTTGTATAAATCCTGGTTGCTGTCTCTTTATGAG
GAGTTGTGGCCCGTTGTCAGGCAACGTGGCGTGGTGTGCACTGTGTTTGCTGACGCAACCCCCACTGGTT
GGGGCATTGCCACCACCTGTCAGCTCCTTTCCGGGACTTTCGCTTTCCCCCTCCCTATTGCCACGGCGGA
ACTCATCGCCGCCTGCCTTGCCCGCTGCTGGACAGGGGCTCGGCTGTTGGGCACTGACAATTCCGTGGTG
TTGTCGGGGAAATCATCGTCCTTTCCTTGGCTGCTCGCCTGTGTTGCCACCTGGATTCTGCGCGGGACGT
CCTTCTGCTACGTCCCTTCGGCCCTCAATCCAGCGGACCTTCCTTCCCGCGGCCTGCTGCCGGCTCTGCG
GCCTCTTCCGCGTCTTCGCCTTCGCCCTCAGACGAGTCGGATCTCCCTTTGGGCCGCCTCCCCGCCTGAG
ATCCTTTAAGACCAATGACTTACAAGGCAGCTGTAGATCTTAGCCACTTTTTAAAAGAAAAGGGGGGACT
GGAAGGGCTAATTCACTCCCAACGAAGACAAGATCTGCTTTTTGCTTGTACTGGGTCTCTCTGGTTAGAC
CAGATCTGAGCCTGGGAGCTCTCTGGCTAACTAGGGAACCCACTGCTTAAGCCTCAATAAAGCTTGCCTT
GAGTGCTTCAAGTAGTGTGTGCCCGTCTGTTGTGTGACTCTGGTAACTAGAGATCCCTCAGACCCTTTTA
GTCAGTGTGGAAAATCTCTAGCAGTAGTAGTTCATGTCATCTTATTATTCAGTATTTATAACTTGCAAAG
AAATGAATATCAGAGAGTGAGAGGCCCGGGTTAATTAAGGAAAGGGCTAGATCATTCTTGAAGACGAAAG
GGCCTCGTGATACGCCTATTTTTATAGGTTAATGTCATGATAATAATGGTTTCTTAGACGTCAGGTGGCA
CTTTTCGGGGAAATGTGCGCGGAACCCCTATTTGTTTATTTTTCTAAATACATTCAAATATGTATCCGCT
CATGAGACAATAACCCTGATAAATGCTTCAATAATATTGAAAAAGGAAGAGTATGAGTATTCAACATTTC
CGTGTCGCCCTTATTCCCTTTTTTGCGGCATTTTGCCTTCCTGTTTTTGCTCACCCAGAAACGCTGGTGA
AAGTAAAAGATGCTGAAGATCAGTTGGGTGCACGAGTGGGTTACATCGAACTGGATCTCAACAGCGGTAA
GATCCTTGAGAGTTTTCGCCCCGAAGAACGTTTTCCAATGATGAGCACTTTTAAAGTTCTGCTATGTGGC
GCGGTATTATCCCGTGTTGACGCCGGGCAAGAGCAACTCGGTCGCCGCATACACTATTCTCAGAATGACT
TGGTTGAGTACTCACCAGTCACAGAAAAGCATCTTACGGATGGCATGACAGTAAGAGAATTATGCAGTGC
TGCCATAACCATGAGTGATAACACTGCGGCCAACTTACTTCTGACAACGATCGGAGGACCGAAGGAGCTA
ACCGCTTTTTTGCACAACATGGGGGATCATGTAACTCGCCTTGATCGTTGGGAACCGGAGCTGAATGAAG
CCATACCAAACGACGAGCGTGACACCACGATGCCTGTAGCAATGGCAACAACGTTGCGCAAACTATTAAC
TGGCGAACTACTTACTCTAGCTTCCCGGCAACAATTAATAGACTGGATGGAGGCGGATAAAGTTGCAGGA
CCACTTCTGCGCTCGGCCCTTCCGGCTGGCTGGTTTATTGCTGATAAATCTGGAGCCGGTGAGCGTGGGT
CTCGCGGTATCATTGCAGCACTGGGGCCAGATGGTAAGCCCTCCCGTATCGTAGTTATCTACACGACGGG
GAGTCAGGCAACTATGGATGAACGAAATAGACAGATCGCTGAGATAGGTGCCTCACTGATTAAGCATTGG
TAACTGTCAGACCAAGTTTACTCATATATACTTTAGATTGATTTAAAACTTCATTTTTAATTTAAAAGGA
TCTAGGTGAAGATCCTTTTTGATAATCTCATGACCAAAATCCCTTAACGTGAGTTTTCGTTCCACTGAGC
GTCAGACCCCGTAGAAAAGATCAAAGGATCTTCTTGAGATCCTTTTTTTCTGCGCGTAATCTGCTGCTTG
CAAACAAAAAAACCACCGCTACCAGCGGTGGTTTGTTTGCCGGATCAAGAGCTACCAACTCTTTTTCCGA
AGGTAACTGGCTTCAGCAGAGCGCAGATACCAAATACTGTTCTTCTAGTGTAGCCGTAGTTAGGCCACCA
CTTCAAGAACTCTGTAGCACCGCCTACATACCTCGCTCTGCTAATCCTGTTACCAGTGGCTGCTGCCAGT
GGCGATAAGTCGTGTCTTACCGGGTTGGACTCAAGACGATAGTTACCGGATAAGGCGCAGCGGTCGGGCT
GAACGGGGGGTTCGTGCACACAGCCCAGCTTGGAGCGAACGACCTACACCGAACTGAGATACCTACAGCG
TGAGCTATGAGAAAGCGCCACGCTTCCCGAAGGGAGAAAGGCGGACAGGTATCCGGTAAGCGGCAGGGTC
GGAACAGGAGAGCGCACGAGGGAGCTTCCAGGGGGAAACGCCTGGTATCTTTATAGTCCTGTCGGGTTTC
GCCACCTCTGACTTGAGCGTCGATTTTTGTGATGCTCGTCAGGGGGGCGGAGCCTATGGAAAAACGCCAG
CAACGCGGCCTTTTTACGGTTCCTGGCCTTTTGCTGGCCTTTTGCTCACATGTTCTTTCCTGCGTTATCC
CCTGATTCTGTGGATAACCGTATTACCGCCTTTGAGTGAGCTGATACCGCTCGCCGCAGCCGAACGACCG
AGCGCAGCGAGTCAGTGAGCGAGGAAGCGGAAGAGCGCCCAATACGCAAACCGCCTCTCCCCGCGCGTTG
GCCGATTCATTAATGCAGCAAGCTCATGGCTGACTAATTTTTTTTATTTATGCAGAGGCCGAGGCCGCCT
CGGCCTCTGAGCTATTCCAGAAGTAGTGAGGAGGCTTTTTTGGAGGCCTAGGCTTTTGCAAAAAGCTCCC
CGTGGCACGACAGGTTTCCCGACTGGAAAGCGGGCAGTGAGCGCAACGCAATTAATGTGAGTTAGCTCAC
TCATTAGGCACCCCAGGCTTTACACTTTATGCTTCCGGCTCGTATGTTGTGTGGAATTGTGAGCGGATAA
CAATTTCACACAGGAAACAGCTATGACATGATTACGAATTTCACAAATAAAGCATTTTTTTCACTGCATT
CTAGTTGTGGTTTGTCCAAACTCATCAATGTATCTTATCATGTCTGGATCAACTGGATAACTCAAGCTAA
CCAAAATCATCCCAAACTTCCCACCCCATACCCTATTACCACTGCCAATTACCTGTGGTTTCATTTACTC
TAAACCTGTGATTCCTCTGAATTATTTTCATTTTAAAGAAATTGTATTTGTTAAATATGTACTACAAACT
TAGTAGT
