>Addgene plasmid #116341 | pHAGE-ERBB2-L841V | depositor partial sequence | sequence record 219215 | insert
ATGGAGCTGGCGGCCTTGTGCCGCTGGGGGCTCCTCCTCGCCCTCTTGCCCCCCGGAGCCGCGAGCACCC
AAGTGTGCACCGGCACAGACATGAAGCTGCGGCTCCCTGCCAGTCCCGAGACCCACCTGGACATGCTCCG
CCACCTCTACCAGGGCTGCCAGGTGGTGCAGGGAAACCTGGAACTCACCTACCTGCCCACCAATGCCAGC
CTGTCCTTCCTGCAGGATATCCAGGAGGTGCAGGGCTACGTGCTCATCGCTCACAACCAAGTGAGGCAGG
TCCCACTGCAGAGGCTGCGGATTGTGCGAGGCACCCAGCTCTTTGAGGACAACTATGCCCTGGCCGTGCT
AGACAATGGAGACCCGCTGAACAATACCACCCCTGTCACAGGGGCCTCCCCAGGAGGCCTGCGGGAGCTG
CAGCTTCGAAGCCTCACAGAGATCTTGAAAGGAGGGGTCTTGATCCAGCGGAACCCCCAGCTCTGCTACC
AGGACACGATTTTGTGGAAGGACATCTTCCACAAGAACAACCAGCTGGCTCTCACACTGATAGACACCAA
CCGCTCTCGGGCCTGCCACCCCTGTTCTCCGATGTGTAAGGGCTCCCGCTGCTGGGGAGAGAGTTCTGAG
GATTGTCAGAGCCTGACGCGCACTGTCTGTGCCGGTGGCTGTGCCCGCTGCAAGGGGCCACTGCCCACTG
ACTGCTGCCATGAGCAGTGTGCTGCCGGCTGCACGGGCCCCAAGCACTCTGACTGCCTGGCCTGCCTCCA
CTTCAACCACAGTGGCATCTGTGAGCTGCACTGCCCAGCCCTGGTCACCTACAACACAGACACGTTTGAG
TCCATGCCCAATCCCGAGGGCCGGTATACATTCGGCGCCAGCTGTGTGACTGCCTGTCCCTACAACTACC
TTTCTACGGACGTGGGATCCTGCACCCTCGTCTGCCCCCTGCACAACCAAGAGGTGACAGCAGAGGATGG
AACACAGCGGTGTGAGAAGTGCAGCAAGCCCTGTGCCCGAGTGTGCTATGGTCTGGGCATGGAGCACTTG
CGAGAGGTGAGGGCAGTTACCAGTGCCAATATCCAGGAGTTTGCTGGCTGCAAGAAGATCTTTGGGAGCC
TGGCATTTCTGCCGGAGAGCTTTGATGGGGACCCAGCCTCCAACACTGCCCCGCTCCAGCCAGAGCAGCT
CCAAGTGTTTGAGACTCTGGAAGAGATCACAGGTTACCTATACATCTCAGCATGGCCGGACAGCCTGCCT
GACCTCAGCGTCTTCCAGAACCTGCAAGTAATCCGGGGACGAATTCTGCACAATGGCGCCTACTCGCTGA
CCCTGCAAGGGCTGGGCATCAGCTGGCTGGGGCTGCGCTCACTGAGGGAACTGGGCAGTGGACTGGCCCT
CATCCACCATAACACCCACCTCTGCTTCGTGCACACGGTGCCCTGGGACCAGCTCTTTCGGAACCCGCAC
CAAGCTCTGCTCCACACTGCCAACCGGCCAGAGGACGAGTGTGTGGGCGAGGGCCTGGCCTGCCACCAGC
TGTGCGCCCGAGGGCACTGCTGGGGTCCAGGGCCCACCCAGTGTGTCAACTGCAGCCAGTTCCTTCGGGG
CCAGGAGTGCGTGGAGGAATGCCGAGTACTGCAGGGGCTCCCCAGGGAGTATGTGAATGCCAGGCACTGT
TTGCCGTGCCACCCTGAGTGTCAGCCCCAGAATGGCTCAGTGACCTGTTTTGGACCGGAGGCTGACCAGT
GTGTGGCCTGTGCCCACTATAAGGACCCTCCCTTCTGCGTGGCCCGCTGCCCCAGCGGTGTGAAACCTGA
CCTCTCCTACATGCCCATCTGGAAGTTTCCAGATGAGGAGGGCGCATGCCAGCCTTGCCCCATCAACTGC
ACCCACTCCTGTGTGGACCTGGATGACAAGGGCTGCCCCGCCGAGCAGAGAGCCAGCCCTCTGACGTCCA
TCATCTCTGCGGTGGTTGGCATTCTGCTGGTCGTGGTCTTGGGGGTGGTCTTTGGGATCCTCATCAAGCG
ACGGCAGCAGAAGATCCGGAAGTACACGATGCGGAGACTGCTGCAGGAAACGGAGCTGGTGGAGCCGCTG
ACACCTAGCGGAGCGATGCCCAACCAGGCGCAGATGCGGATCCTGAAAGAGACGGAGCTGAGGAAGGTGA
AGGTGCTTGGATCTGGCGCTTTTGGCACAGTCTACAAGGGCATCTGGATCCCTGATGGGGAGAATGTGAA
AATTCCAGTGGCCATCAAAGTGTTGAGGGAAAACACATCCCCCAAAGCCAACAAAGAAATCTTAGACGAA
GCATACGTGATGGCTGGTGTGGGCTCCCCATATGTCTCCCGCCTTCTGGGCATCTGCCTGACATCCACGG
TGCAGCTGGTGACACAGCTTATGCCCTATGGCTGCCTCTTAGACCATGTCCGGGAAAACCGCGGACGCCT
GGGCTCCCAGGACCTGCTGAACTGGTGTATGCAGATTGCCAAGGGGATGAGCTACCTGGAGGATGTGCGG
GTCGTACACAGGGACTTGGCCGCTCGGAACGTGCTGGTCAAGAGTCCCAACCATGTCAAAATTACAGACT
TCGGGCTGGCTCGGCTGCTGGACATTGACGAGACAGAGTACCATGCAGATGGGGGCAAGGTGCCCATCAA
GTGGATGGCGCTGGAGTCCATTCTCCGCCGGCGGTTCACCCACCAGAGTGATGTGTGGAGTTATGGTGTG
ACTGTGTGGGAGCTGATGACTTTTGGGGCCAAACCTTACGATGGGATCCCAGCCCGGGAGATCCCTGACC
TGCTGGAAAAGGGGGAGCGGCTGCCCCAGCCCCCCATCTGCACCATTGATGTCTACATGATCATGGTCAA
ATGTTGGATGATTGACTCTGAATGTCGGCCAAGATTCCGGGAGTTGGTGTCTGAATTCTCCCGCATGGCC
AGGGACCCCCAGCGCTTTGTGGTCATCCAGAATGAGGACTTGGGCCCAGCCAGTCCCTTGGACAGCACCT
TCTACCGCTCACTGCTGGAGGACGATGACATGGGGGACCTGGTGGATGCTGAGGAGTATCTGGTACCCCA
GCAGGGCTTCTTCTGTCCAGACCCTGCCCCGGGCGCTGGGGGCATGGTCCACCACAGGCACCGCAGCTCA
TCTACCAGGAGTGGCGGTGGGGACCTGACACTAGGGCTGGAGCCCTCTGAAGAGGAGGCCCCCAGGTCTC
CACTGGCACCCTCCGAAGGGGCTGGCTCCGATGTATTTGATGGTGACCTGGGAATGGGGGCAGCCAAGGG
GCTGCAAAGCCTCCCCACACATGACCCCAGCCCTCTACAGCGGTACAGTGAGGACCCCACAGTACCCCTG
CCCTCTGAGACTGATGGCTACGTTGCCCCCCTGACCTGCAGCCCCCAGCCTGAATATGTGAACCAGCCAG
ATGTTCGGCCCCAGCCCCCTTCGCCCCGAGAGGGCCCTCTGCCTGCTGCCCGACCTGCTGGTGCCACTCT
GGAAAGGCCCAAGACTCTCTCCCCAGGGAAGAATGGGGTCGTCAAAGACGTTTTTGCCTTTGGGGGTGCC
GTGGAGAACCCCGAGTACTTGACACCCCAGGGAGGAGCTGCCCCTCAGCCCCACCCTCCTCCTGCCTTCA
GCCCAGCCTTCGACAACCTCTATTACTGGGACCAGGACCCACCAGAGCGGGGGGCTCCACCCAGCACCTT
CAAAGGGACACCTACGGCAGAGAACCCAGAGTACCTGGGTCTGGACGTGCCAGTGTGA
